Addgene plasmid #154498: pEPYC0CM0286
Purpose: Phytobricks Level 0 part
Depositing lab: Nicola Patron. Depositing organization: Earlham Institute. Publication: Rational design of minimal synthetic promoters for plants. Cai YM, Kallam K, Tidd H, Gendarini G, Salzman A, Patron NJ. Nucleic Acids Res. 2020 Aug 28. pii: 5897334. doi: 10.1093/nar/gkaa682. PubMed 32856047.
Backbone
  Vector backbone: pUAP1
  Vector type: Synthetic Biology
Growth in bacteria
  Bacterial resistance: Chloramphenicol, 25 μg/mL
  Growth temperature: 37°C
  Growth strain: NEB Stable
  Copy number: High Copy
Gene/Insert
  Gene/Insert name: MMV(ΔMADS+2)
  Species: Synthetic
  Cloning method: Restriction Enzyme; 5′ cloning site BpiI (destroyed during cloning); 3′ cloning site BpiI (destroyed during cloning)
Terms and licenses: Academic/Nonprofit Terms; Industry Terms: Not Available to Industry
Depositor comments: Please visit https://www.biorxiv.org/content/10.1101/2020.05.14.095406v1 for bioRxiv preprint.
How to cite: pEPYC0CM0286 was a gift from Nicola Patron (Addgene plasmid # 154498 ; http://n2t.net/addgene:154498 ; RRID:Addgene_154498)
