[The description below was written by a language model from this plasmid's Addgene catalogue record and the feature table of its GenBank file.]
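Description:
pEPYC0CM0286 is a small (about 2.5 kb) synthetic-biology plasmid carrying a Phytobricks Level 0 standard part in the pUAP1 universal acceptor backbone. It is maintained in E. coli through a high-copy ColE1/pUC-type origin of replication and selected with chloramphenicol via a cat (chloramphenicol acetyltransferase) gene, which is followed by a lambda t0 terminator. The backbone also contains two further putative bacterial terminators, one generic and one derived from the E. coli his operon. These flank the region of roughly 470 bp where the part evidently sits and would insulate it from read-through transcription. Several common sequencing primer sites are also annotated.

The insert is named MMV(ΔMADS+2) and is listed as synthetic. It was cloned between BpiI sites that were destroyed in the process, as expected for Type IIS (Golden Gate/MoClo-style) domestication of a part into an acceptor vector. The feature table does not annotate the insert, and the record does not spell out its composition. The associated work concerns the rational design of minimal synthetic promoters for plants, and the name suggests a variant of a promoter element in which a MADS-type binding site has been removed or altered, but this is inference rather than a stated fact. The part type and its fusion overhangs are likewise not given.

As a Level 0 Phytobrick, the plasmid is a storage and donor vector, not an expression construct. The part is meant to be released and assembled with other standard parts into plant transcriptional units in one-pot Type IIS reactions, for example to test regulatory element function in plants.
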