LOCUS       Exported 2501 bp ds-DNA circular SYN 13-MAY-2021
DEFINITION  Phytobricks Level 0 part.
ACCESSION   .
VERSION     .
KEYWORDS    pEPYC0CM0286
SOURCE      synthetic DNA construct
  ORGANISM  synthetic DNA construct
REFERENCE   1 (bases 1 to 2501)
  AUTHORS   Cai YM, Kallam K, Tidd H, Gendarini G, Salzman A, Patron NJ
  TITLE     Rational design of minimal synthetic promoters for plants.
  JOURNAL   Nucleic Acids Res. 2020 Aug 28. pii: 5897334. doi:
            10.1093/nar/gkaa682.
  PUBMED    32856047
REFERENCE   2 (bases 1 to 2501)
  AUTHORS   .
  TITLE     Direct Submission
  JOURNAL   Exported May 13, 2021 from SnapGene Server 1.1.58
            http://www.snapgene.com
FEATURES             Location/Qualifiers
     source          1..2501
                     /organism="synthetic DNA construct"
                     /mol_type="other DNA"
     primer_bind     155..173
                     /label=pBRforEco
                     /note="pBR322 vectors, upsteam of EcoRI site, forward
                     primer"
     terminator      177..220
                     /label=bacterial terminator
                     /note="putative bacterial transcription terminator"
     terminator      697..754
                     /label=his operon terminator
                     /note="This putative transcriptin terminator from the E.
                     coli his operon has a 2-bp deletion introduced during
                     synthesis. Its efficiency has not been determined."
     primer_bind     complement(778..795)
                     /label=L4440
                     /note="L4440 vector, forward primer"
     rep_origin      complement(949..1537)
                     /direction=LEFT
                     /label=ori
                     /note="high-copy-number ColE1/pMB1/pBR322/pUC origin of
                     replication"
     primer_bind     complement(1029..1048)
                     /label=pBR322ori-F
                     /note="pBR322 origin, forward primer"
     terminator      1720..1814
                     /label=lambda t0 terminator
                     /note="transcription terminator from phage lambda"
     CDS             complement(1835..2494)
                     /codon_start=1
                     /gene="cat"
                     /product="chloramphenicol acetyltransferase"
                     /label=CmR
                     /note="confers resistance to chloramphenicol"
                     /translation="MEKKITGYTTVDISQWHRKEHFEAFQSVAQCTYNQTVQLDITAFL
                     KTVKKNKHKFYPAFIHILARLMNAHPEFRMAMKDGELVIWDSVHPCYTVFHEQTETFSS
                     LWSEYHDDFRQFLHIYSQDVACYGENLAYFPKGFIENMFFVSANPWVSFTSFDLNVANM
                     DNFFAPVFTMGKYYTQGDKVLMPLAIQVHHAVCDGFHVGRMLNELQQYCDEWQGGA"
     primer_bind     2409..2428
                     /label=CAT-R
                     /note="Chloramphenicol resistance gene, reverse primer"
ORIGIN
        1 tccttagctc ctgaaaatct cgataactca aaaaatacgc ccggtagtga tcttatttca
       61 ttatggtgaa agttggaacc tcttacgtgc ccgatcaact cgagtgccac ctgacgtcta
      121 agaaaccatt attatcatga cattaaccta taaaaatagg cgtatcacga ggcagaattt
      181 cagataaaaa aaatccttag ctttcgctaa ggatgatttc tggaattcgg tctcaggagt
      241 ggaagattca gaaaatctcc atcaacaaat aatccaagta aggattaatg gattgatcaa
      301 caagattgat gaaaagtcaa aaacaaaaat caattatgca caccagcatg tgttgatcac
      361 cagctattgt gggacaccaa tttcgtccac agacatcaac atcttatcgt cctttgaaga
      421 taagataata atgttgaaga taagagtggg agccaccact aaaacattgc tttgtcaaaa
      481 gctaaaaaag atgatgcccg acagccactt gtgtgaagca tgtgaagccg gtccctccac
      541 taagaaaatt agtgaagcat cttccagtgg tccctccact cacagctcaa tcagtgagca
      601 acaggacgaa ggaaatgacg taagccatga cgtctaatcc cacaagaatt tccttatata
      661 aggaacacaa atcagaaggt actcgagacc ctgcagtccg gcaaaaaagg gcaaggtgtc
      721 accaccctgc cctttttctt taaaaccgaa aagattactt cgcgttatgc aggcttcctc
      781 gctcactgac tcgctgcgct cggtcgttcg gctgcggcga gcggtatcag ctcactcaaa
      841 ggcggtaata cggttatcca cagaatcagg ggataacgca ggaaagaaca tgtgagcaaa
      901 aggccagcaa aaggccagga accgtaaaaa ggccgcgttg ctggcgtttt tccacaggct
      961 ccgcccccct gacgagcatc acaaaaatcg acgctcaagt cagaggtggc gaaacccgac
     1021 aggactataa agataccagg cgtttccccc tggaagctcc ctcgtgcgct ctcctgttcc
     1081 gaccctgccg cttaccggat acctgtccgc ctttctccct tcgggaagcg tggcgctttc
     1141 tcatagctca cgctgtaggt atctcagttc ggtgtaggtc gttcgctcca agctgggctg
     1201 tgtgcacgaa ccccccgttc agcccgaccg ctgcgcctta tccggtaact atcgtcttga
     1261 gtccaacccg gtaagacacg acttatcgcc actggcagca gccactggta acaggattag
     1321 cagagcgagg tatgtaggcg gtgctacaga gttcttgaag tggtggccta actacggcta
     1381 cactagaaga acagtatttg gtatctgcgc tctgctgaag ccagttacct tcggaaaaag
     1441 agttggtagc tcttgatccg gcaaacaaac caccgctggt agcggtggtt tttttgtttg
     1501 caagcagcag attacgcgca gaaaaaaagg atctcaagaa gatcctttga tcttttctac
     1561 ggggtctgac gctcagtgga acgaaaactc acgttaaggg attttggtca tgagattatc
     1621 aaaaaggatc ttcacctaga tccttttaaa ttaaaaatga agttttaaat caatctaaag
     1681 tatatatgag taaacttggt ctgacagctc gaggcttgga ttctcaccaa taaaaaacgc
     1741 ccggcggcaa ccgagcgttc tgaacaaatc cagatggagt tctgaggtca ttactggatc
     1801 tatcaacagg agtccaagcg agctcgatat caaattacgc cccgccctgc cactcatcgc
     1861 agtactgttg taattcatta agcattctgc cgacatggaa gccatcacaa acggcatgat
     1921 gaacctgaat cgccagcggc atcagcacct tgtcgccttg cgtataatat ttgcccatgg
     1981 tgaaaacggg ggcgaagaag ttgtccatat tggccacgtt taaatcaaaa ctggtgaaac
     2041 tcacccaggg attggctgag acgaaaaaca tattctcaat aaacccttta gggaaatagg
     2101 ccaggttttc accgtaacac gccacatctt gcgaatatat gtgtagaaac tgccggaaat
     2161 cgtcgtggta ttcactccag agcgatgaaa acgtttcagt ttgctcatgg aaaacggtgt
     2221 aacaagggtg aacactatcc catatcacca gctcaccgtc tttcattgcc atacgaaatt
     2281 ccggatgagc attcatcagg cgggcaagaa tgtgaataaa ggccggataa aacttgtgct
     2341 tatttttctt tacggtcttt aaaaaggccg taatatccag ctgaacggtc tggttatagg
     2401 tacattgagc aactgactga aatgcctcaa aatgttcttt acgatgccat tgggatatat
     2461 caacggtggt atatccagtg atttttttct ccattttagc t
//
